>Addgene plasmid #142309 | TFORF2016 | addgene full sequence | sequence record 391604 | Addgene NGS Result
TTAATGTAGTCTTATGCAATACTCTTGTAGTCTTGCAACATGGTAACGATGAGTTAGCAACATGCCTTAC
AAGGAGAGAAAAAGCACCGTGCATGCCGATTGGTGGAAGTAAGGTGGTACGATCGTGCCTTATTAGGAAG
GCAACAGACGGGTCTGACATGGATTGGACGAACCACTGAATTGCCGCATTGCAGAGATATTGTATTTAAG
TGCCTAGCTCGATACATAAACGGGTCTCTCTGGTTAGACCAGATCTGAGCCTGGGAGCTCTCTGGCTAAC
TAGGGAACCCACTGCTTAAGCCTCAATAAAGCTTGCCTTGAGTGCTTCAAGTAGTGTGTGCCCGTCTGTT
GTGTGACTCTGGTAACTAGAGATCCCTCAGACCCTTTTAGTCAGTGTGGAAAATCTCTAGCAGTGGCGCC
CGAACAGGGACTTGAAAGCGAAAGGGAAACCAGAGGAGCTCTCTCGACGCAGGACTCGGCTTGCTGAAGC
GCGCACGGCAAGAGGCGAGGGGCGGCGACTGGTGAGTACGCCAAAAATTTTGACTAGCGGAGGCTAGAAG
GAGAGAGATGGGTGCGAGAGCGTCAGTATTAAGCGGGGGAGAATTAGATCGCGATGGGAAAAAATTCGGT
TAAGGCCAGGGGGAAAGAAAAAATATAAATTAAAACATATAGTATGGGCAAGCAGGGAGCTAGAACGATT
CGCAGTTAATCCTGGCCTGTTAGAAACATCAGAAGGCTGTAGACAAATACTGGGACAGCTACAACCATCC
CTTCAGACAGGATCAGAAGAACTTAGATCATTATATAATACAGTAGCAACCCTCTATTGTGTGCATCAAA
GGATAGAGATAAAAGACACCAAGGAAGCTTTAGACAAGATAGAGGAAGAGCAAAACAAAAGTAAGACCAC
CGCACAGCAAGCGGCCGCTGATCTTCAGACCTGGAGGAGGAGATATGAGGGACAATTGGAGAAGTGAATT
ATATAAATATAAAGTAGTAAAAATTGAACCATTAGGAGTAGCACCCACCAAGGCAAAGAGAAGAGTGGTG
CAGAGAGAAAAAAGAGCAGTGGGAATAGGAGCTTTGTTCCTTGGGTTCTTGGGAGCAGCAGGAAGCACTA
TGGGCGCAGCGTCAATGACGCTGACGGTACAGGCCAGACAATTATTGTCTGGTATAGTGCAGCAGCAGAA
CAATTTGCTGAGGGCTATTGAGGCGCAACAGCATCTGTTGCAACTCACAGTCTGGGGCATCAAGCAGCTC
CAGGCAAGAATCCTGGCTGTGGAAAGATACCTAAAGGATCAACAGCTCCTGGGGATTTGGGGTTGCTCTG
GAAAACTCATTTGCACCACTGCTGTGCCTTGGAATGCTAGTTGGAGTAATAAATCTCTGGAACAGATTTG
GAATCACACGACCTGGATGGAGTGGGACAGAGAAATTAACAATTACACAAGCTTAATACACTCCTTAATT
GAAGAATCGCAAAACCAGCAAGAAAAGAATGAACAAGAATTATTGGAATTAGATAAATGGGCAAGTTTGT
GGAATTGGTTTAACATAACAAATTGGCTGTGGTATATAAAATTATTCATAATGATAGTAGGAGGCTTGGT
AGGTTTAAGAATAGTTTTTGCTGTACTTTCTATAGTGAATAGAGTTAGGCAGGGATATTCACCATTATCG
TTTCAGACCCACCTCCCAACCCCGAGGGGACCCATGCATTGCATCTCAATTAGTCAGCAACCAGGTGTGG
AAAGTCCCCAGGCTCCCCAGCAGGCAGAAGTATGCAAAGCATGCGTCTCAATTAGTCAGCAACCATAGTC
CCGCCCCTAACTCCGCCCATCCCGCCCCTAACTCCGCCCAGTTCCGCCCATTCTCCGCCCCATGGCTGAC
TAATTTTTTTTATTTATGCAGAGGCCGAGGCCGCCTCGGCCTCTGAGCTATTCCAGAAGTAGTGAGGAGG
CTTTTTTGGAGGCCTAGGCTTTTGCAAAAAGCTTTCTAGAGGTACCACCGGAGCTTACCATGACCGAGTA
CAAGCCCACGGTGCGCCTCGCCACCCGCGACGACGTCCCCAGGGCCGTACGCACCCTCGCCGCCGCGTTC
GCCGACTACCCCGCCACGCGCCACACCGTCGATCCGGACCGCCACATCGAGCGGGTCACCGAGCTGCAAG
AACTCTTCCTCACGCGCGTCGGGCTCGACATCGGCAAGGTGTGGGTCGCGGACGACGGCGCCGCCGTGGC
GGTCTGGACCACGCCGGAGAGCGTCGAAGCGGGGGCGGTGTTCGCCGAGATCGGCCCGCGCATGGCCGAG
TTGAGCGGTTCCCGGCTGGCCGCGCAGCAACAGATGGAAGGCCTCCTGGCGCCGCACCGGCCCAAGGAGC
CCGCGTGGTTCCTGGCCACCGTCGGCGTCTCGCCCGACCACCAGGGCAAGGGTCTGGGCAGCGCCGTCGT
GCTCCCCGGAGTGGAGGCGGCCGAGCGCGCCGGGGTGCCCGCCTTCCTGGAGACCTCCGCGCCCCGCAAC
CTCCCCTTCTACGAGCGGCTCGGCTTCACCGTCACCGCCGACGTCGAGGTGCCCGAAGGACCGCGCACCT
GGTGCATGACCCGCAAGCCCGGTGCCAGTTAACGAATTCTAGATCTTGAGACAAATGGCAGTATTCATCC
ACAATTTTAAAAGAAAAGGGGGGATTGGGGGGTACAGTGCAGGGGAAAGAATAGTAGACATAATAGCAAC
AGACATACAAACTAAAGAATTACAAAAACAAATTACAAAAATTCAAAATTTTCGGGTTTATTACAGGGAC
AGCAGAGATCCACTTTGGCGCCGGCTCGAGGCCTGCAGGTGCAAAGATGGATAAAGTTTTAAACAGAGAG
GAATCTTTGCAGCTAATGGACCTTCTAGGTCTTGAAAGGAGTGGGAATTGGCTCCGGTGCCCGTCAGTGG
GCAGAGCGCACATCGCCCACAGTCCCCGAGAAGTTGGGGGGAGGGGTCGGCAATTGAACCGGTGCCTAGA
GAAGGTGGCGCGGGGTAAACTGGGAAAGTGATGTCGTGTACTGGCTCCGCCTTTTTCCCGAGGGTGGGGG
AGAACCGTATATAAGTGCAGTAGTCGCCGTGAACGTTCTTTTTCGCAACGGGTTTGCCGCCAGAACACAG
GTAAGTGCCGTGTGTGGTTCCCGCGGGCCTGGCCTCTTTACGGGTTATGGCCCTTGCGTGCCTTGAATTA
CTTCCACCTGGCTGCAGTACGTGATTCTTGATCCCGAGCTTCGGGTTGGAAGTGGGTGGGAGAGTTCGAG
GCCTTGCGCTTAAGGAGCCCCTTCGCCTCGTGCTTGAGTTGAGGCCTGGCCTGGGCGCTGGGGCCGCCGC
GTGCGAATCTGGTGGCACCTTCGCGCCTGTCTCGCTGCTTTCGATAAGTCTCTAGCCATTTAAAATTTTT
GATGACCTGCTGCGACGCTTTTTTTCTGGCAAGATAGTCTTGTAAATGCGGGCCAAGATCTGCACACTGG
TATTTCGGTTTTTGGGGCCGCGGGCGGCGACGGGGCCCGTGCGTCCCAGCGCACATGTTCGGCGAGGCGG
GGCCTGCGAGCGCGGCCACCGAGAATCGGACGGGGGTAGTCTCAAGCTGGCCGGCCTGCTCTGGTGCCTG
GCCTCGCGCCGCCGTGTATCGCCCCGCCCTGGGCGGCAAGGCTGGCCCGGTCGGCACCAGTTGCGTGAGC
GGAAAGATGGCCGCTTCCCGGCCCTGCTGCAGGGAGCTCAAAATGGAGGACGCGGCGCTCGGGAGAGCGG
GCGGGTGAGTCACCCACACAAAGGAAAAGGGCCTTTCCGTCCTCAGCCGTCGCTTCATGTGACTCCACGG
AGTACCGGGCGCCGTCCAGGCACCTCGATTAGTTCTCGAGCTTTTGGAGTACGTCGTCTTTAGGTTGGGG
GGAGGGGTTTTATGCGATGGAGTTTCCCCACACTGAGTGGGTGGAGACTGAAGTTAGGCCAGCTTGGCAC
TTGATGTAATTCTCCTTGGAATTTGCCCTTTTTGAGTTTGGATCTTGGTTCATTCTCAAGCCTCAGACAG
TGGTTCAAAGTTTTTTTCTTCCATTTCAGGTGTCGTGAGGCTAGCACCGCCACCATGGAGACCAACTGCC
GCAAACTGGTGTCGGCGTGTGTGCAATTAGAGAAAGATAAAAGCCAGCAGGGGAAGAATGAGGACGTGGG
CGCCGAGGACCCGTCTAAGAAGAAGCGGCAAAGGCGGCAGCGGACTCACTTTACCAGCCAGCAGCTCCAG
GAGCTGGAGGCCACTTTCCAGAGGAACCGCTACCCGGACATGTCCACACGCGAAGAAATCGCTGTGTGGA
CCAACCTTACGGAAGCCCGAGTCCGGGTTTGGTTCAAGAATCGTCGGGCCAAATGGAGAAAGAGGGAGCG
CAACCAGCAGGCCGAGCTATGCAAGAATGGCTTCGGGCCGCAGTTCAATGGGCTCATGCAGCCCTACGAC
GACATGTACCCAGGCTATTCCTACAACAACTGGGCCGCCAAGGGCCTTACATCCGCCTCCCTATCCACCA
AGAGCTTCCCCTTCTTCAACTCTATGAACGTCAACCCCCTGTCATCACAGAGCATGTTTTCCCCACCCAA
CTCTATCTCGTCCATGAGCATGTCGTCCAGCATGGTGCCCTCAGCAGTGACAGGCGTCCCGGGCTCCAGT
CTCAACAGCCTGAATAACTTGAACAACCTGAGTAGCCCGTCGCTGAATTCCGCGGTGCCGACGCCTGCCT
GTCCTTACGCGCCGCCGACTCCTCCGTATGTTTATAGGGACACGTGTAACTCGAGCCTGGCCAGCCTGAG
ACTGAAAGCAAAGCAGCACTCCAGCTTCGGCTACGCCAGCGTGCAGAACCCGGCCTCCAACCTGAGTGCT
TGCCAGTATGCAGTGGACCGGCCCGTGTAGTAATGAACTAGTCCGTAACTTGAAAGTATTTCGATTTCTT
GGCTTTATATATCTTGTGGAAAGGACGAGTTTCGGCTCCTCCCTAGGTCATCACGCGTTAAGTCGACAAT
CAACCTCTGGATTACAAAATTTGTGAAAGATTGACTGGTATTCTTAACTATGTTGCTCCTTTTACGCTAT
GTGGATACGCTGCTTTAATGCCTTTGTATCATGCTATTGCTTCCCGTATGGCTTTCATTTTCTCCTCCTT
GTATAAATCCTGGTTGCTGTCTCTTTATGAGGAGTTGTGGCCCGTTGTCAGGCAACGTGGCGTGGTGTGC
ACTGTGTTTGCTGACGCAACCCCCACTGGTTGGGGCATTGCCACCACCTGTCAGCTCCTTTCCGGGACTT
TCGCTTTCCCCCTCCCTATTGCCACGGCGGAACTCATCGCCGCCTGCCTTGCCCGCTGCTGGACAGGGGC
TCGGCTGTTGGGCACTGACAATTCCGTGGTGTTGTCGGGGAAATCATCGTCCTTTCCTTGGCTGCTCGCC
TGTGTTGCCACCTGGATTCTGCGCGGGACGTCCTTCTGCTACGTCCCTTCGGCCCTCAATCCAGCGGACC
TTCCTTCCCGCGGCCTGCTGCCGGCTCTGCGGCCTCTTCCGCGTCTTCGCCTTCGCCCTCAGACGAGTCG
GATCTCCCTTTGGGCCGCCTCCCCGCGTCGACTTTAAGACCAATGACTTACAAGGCAGCTGTAGATCTTA
GCCACTTTTTAAAAGAAAAGGGGGGACTGGAAGGGCTAATTCACTCCCAACGAAGACAAGATCTGCTTTT
TGCTTGTACTGGGTCTCTCTGGTTAGACCAGATCTGAGCCTGGGAGCTCTCTGGCTAACTAGGGAACCCA
CTGCTTAAGCCTCAATAAAGCTTGCCTTGAGTGCTTCAAGTAGTGTGTGCCCGTCTGTTGTGTGACTCTG
GTAACTAGAGATCCCTCAGACCCTTTTAGTCAGTGTGGAAAATCTCTAGCAGTACGTATAGTAGTTCATG
TCATCTTATTATTCAGTATTTATAACTTGCAAAGAAATGAATATCAGAGAGTGAGAGGAACTTGTTTATT
GCAGCTTATAATGGTTACAAATAAAGCAATAGCATCACAAATTTCACAAATAAAGCATTTTTTTCACTGC
ATTCTAGTTGTGGTTTGTCCAAACTCATCAATGTATCTTATCATGTCTGGCTCTAGCTATCCCGCCCCTA
ACTCCGCCCATCCCGCCCCTAACTCCGCCCAGTTCCGCCCATTCTCCGCCCCATGGCTGACTAATTTTTT
TTATTTATGCAGAGGCCGAGGCCGCCTCGGCCTCTGAGCTATTCCAGAAGTAGTGAGGAGGCTTTTTTGG
AGGCCTAGGGACGTACCCAATTCGCCCTATAGTGAGTCGTATTACGCGCGCTCACTGGCCGTCGTTTTAC
AACGTCGTGACTGGGAAAACCCTGGCGTTACCCAACTTAATCGCCTTGCAGCACATCCCCCTTTCGCCAG
CTGGCGTAATAGCGAAGAGGCCCGCACCGATCGCCCTTCCCAACAGTTGCGCAGCCTGAATGGCGAATGG
G
[124 nt withheld, positions 6512-6635]
C
[91 nt withheld, positions 6637-6727]
A
[49 nt withheld, positions 6729-6777]
CCTTTGACGTTGGAGTCCACGTTCTTT
[37 nt withheld, positions 6805-6841]
ACCCTATCTCGGTCTATTCTTTTGATTTATAAGGGATTTTGCCGATTTCGGCCTATTGGTTAAAAAATGA
GCTGATTTAACAAAAATTTAACGCGAATTTTAACAAAATATTAACGCTTACAATTTAGGTGGCACTTTTC
GGGGAAATGTGCGCGGAACCCCTATTTGTTTATTTTTCTAAATACATTCAAATATGTATCCGCTCATGAG
ACAATAACCCTGATAAATGCTTCAATAATATTGAAAAAGGAAGAGTATGAGTATTCAACATTTCCGTGTC
GCCCTTATTCCCTTTTTTGCGGCATTTTGCCTTCCTGTTTTTGCTCACCCAGAAACGCTGGTGAAAGTAA
AAGATGCTGAAGATCAGTTGGGTGCACGAGTGGGTTACATCGAACTGGATCTCAACAGCGGTAAGATCCT
TGAGAGTTTTCGCCCCGAAGAACGTTTTCCAATGATGAGCACTTTTAAAGTTCTGCTATGTGGCGCGGTA
TTATCCCGTATTGACGCCGGGCAAGAGCAACTCGGTCGCCGCATACACTATTCTCAGAATGACTTGGTTG
AGTACTCACCAGTCACAGAAAAGCATCTTACGGATGGCATGACAGTAAGAGAATTATGCAGTGCTGCCAT
AACCATGAGTGATAACACTGCGGCCAACTTACTTCTGACAACGATCGGAGGACCGAAGGAGCTAACCGCT
TTTTTGCACAACATGGGGGATCATGTAACTCGCCTTGATCGTTGGGAACCGGAGCTGAATGAAGCCATAC
CAAACGACGAGCGTGACACCACGATGCCTGTAGCAATGGCAACAACGTTGCGCAAACTATTAACTGGCGA
ACTACTTACTCTAGCTTCCCGGCAACAATTAATAGACTGGATGGAGGCGGATAAAGTTGCAGGACCACTT
CTGCGCTCGGCCCTTCCGGCTGGCTGGTTTATTGCTGATAAATCTGGAGCCGGTGAGCGTGGGTCTCGCG
GTATCATTGCAGCACTGGGGCCAGATGGTAAGCCCTCCCGTATCGTAGTTATCTACACGACGGGGAGTCA
GGCAACTATGGATGAACGAAATAGACAGATCGCTGAGATAGGTGCCTCACTGATTAAGCATTGGTAACTG
TCAGACCAAGTTTACTCATATATACTTTAGATTGATTTAAAACTTCATTTTTAATTTAAAAGGATCTAGG
TGAAGATCCTTTTTGATAATCTCATGACCAAAATCCCTTAACGTGAGTTTTCGTTCCACTGAGCGTCAGA
CCCCGTAGAAAAGATCAAAGGATCTTCTTGAGATCCTTTTTTTCTGCGCGTAATCTGCTGCTTGCAAACA
AAAAAACCACCGCTACCAGCGGTGGTTTGTTTGCCGGATCAAGAGCTACCAACTCTTTTTCCGAAGGTAA
CTGGCTTCAGCAGAGCGCAGATACCAAATACTGTTCTTCTAGTGTAGCCGTAGTTAGGCCACCACTTCAA
GAACTCTGTAGCACCGCCTACATACCTCGCTCTGCTAATCCTGTTACCAGTGGCTGCTGCCAGTGGCGAT
AAGTCGTGTCTTACCGGGTTGGACTCAAGACGATAGTTACCGGATAAGGCGCAGCGGTCGGGCTGAACGG
GGGGTTCGTGCACACAGCCCAGCTTGGAGCGAACGACCTACACCGAACTGAGATACCTACAGCGTGAGCT
ATGAGAAAGCGCCACGCTTCCCGAAGGGAGAAAGGCGGACAGGTATCCGGTAAGCGGCAGGGTCGGAACA
GGAGAGCGCACGAGGGAGCTTCCAGGGGGAAACGCCTGGTATCTTTATAGTCCTGTCGGGTTTCGCCACC
TCTGACTTGAGCGTCGATTTTTGTGATGCTCGTCAGGGGGGCGGAGCCTATGGAAAAACGCCAGCAACGC
GGCCTTTTTACGGTTCCTGGCCTTTTGCTGGCCTTTTGCTCACATGTTCTTTCCTGCGTTATCCCCTGAT
TCTGTGGATAACCGTATTACCGCCTTTGAGTGAGCTGATACCGCTCGCCGCAGCCGAACGACCGAGCGCA
GCGAGTCAGTGAGCGAGGAAGCGGAAGAGCGCCCAATACGCAAACCGCCTCTCCCCGCGCGTTGGCCGAT
TCATTAATGCAGCTGGCACGACAGGTTTCCCGACTGGAAAGCGGGCAGTGAGCGCAACGCAATTAATGTG
AGTTAGCTCACTCATTAGGCACCCCAGGCTTTACACTTTATGCTTCCGGCTCGTATGTTGTGTGGAATTG
TGAGCGGATAACAATTTCACACAGGAAACAGCTATGACCATGATTACGCCAAGCGCGCAATTAACCCTCA
CTAAAGGGAACAAAAGCTGGAGCTGCAAGC
Features (pLannotate 1.2.2; 31 found; start..end, strand, type, name):
      5..231     +  promoter       RSV promoter: Rous sarcoma virus enhancer/promoter
    232..412     +  LTR            5' LTR (truncated): truncated 5' long terminal repeat (LTR) from HIV-1
    459..584     +  misc_feature   HIV-1 Ψ: packaging signal of human immunodeficiency virus type 1
    568..931     +  CDS            HIV-1 gag (fragment): gag protein from human immunodeficiency virus 1; gag
   1077..1310    +  misc_feature   RRE: The Rev response element (RRE) of HIV-1 allows for Rev-dependent mRNA export from the nucleus to the cytoplasm.
   1687..1713    +  CDS            Rev (fragment): human immunodeficiency virus 1 (HIV-1) Rev protein; rev; enhances nuclear export of unspliced and incompletely spliced viral mRNAs
   1720..1743    +  promoter       SV40 promoter (fragment): SV40 early promoter
   1744..1815    +  promoter       SV40 promoter (fragment): SV40 enhancer and early promoter
   1839..1974    +  rep_origin     SV40 ori: SV40 origin of replication
   2020..2616    +  CDS            PuroR (fragment): puromycin N-acetyltransferase; pac from Streptomyces; confers resistance to puromycin
   2665..2782    +  misc_feature   cPPT/CTS: central polypurine tract and central termination sequence of HIV-1
   2847..2913    +  CDS            small t antigen (fragment): SV40 (simian virus 40) small t antigen
   2920..4098    +  promoter       EF-1α promoter: strong constitutive promoter for human elongation factor EF-1α
   4115..4927    +  CDS            PITX2 (fragment): PITX2_HUMAN - Also known as ARP1, RGS, RIEG, RIEG1. Experimental evidence at protein level: Swiss-Prot protein existence level 1. Controls cell proliferation in a tissue-specific manner and is involved in morphogenesis. During embryonic development, exerts a role in the expansion of muscle progenitors. May play a role in the proper localization of asymmetric organs such as the heart and stomach. Isoform PTX2C is involved in left-right asymmetry the developing embryo (By similarity). From Homo sapiens (Human).
   4943..4996    +  promoter       U6 promoter (fragment): RNA polymerase III promoter for human U6 snRNA
   5038..5626    +  misc_feature   WPRE: woodchuck hepatitis virus posttranscriptional regulatory element
   5677..5696    +  misc_feature   cPPT/CTS (fragment): central polypurine tract and central termination sequence of HIV-1
   5698..5931    +  LTR            3' LTR (ΔU3): self-inactivating 3' long terminal repeat (LTR) from HIV-1
   6009..6130    +  polyA_signal   SV40 poly(A) signal: SV40 polyadenylation signal
   6170..6305    +  rep_origin     SV40 ori: SV40 origin of replication
   6326..6344    -  promoter       T7 promoter: promoter for bacteriophage T7 RNA polymerase
   6352..6507    +  CDS            lacZα (fragment): LacZα fragment of β-galactosidase; lacZ fragment
   6512..6940    +  rep_origin     f1 ori (sequence partly withheld): f1 bacteriophage origin of replication; arrow indicates direction of (+) strand synthesis
   6993..7097    +  promoter       AmpR promoter: bla
   7098..7958    +  CDS            AmpR: β-lactamase; bla; confers resistance to ampicillin, carbenicillin, and related antibiotics
   8129..8717    +  rep_origin     ori: high-copy-number ColE1/pMB1/pBR322/pUC origin of replication
   8900..8992    +  CDS            lacI (fragment): lac repressor; lacI; The lac repressor binds to the lac operator to inhibit transcription in E. coli. This inhibition can be relieved by adding lactose or isopropyl-β-D-thiogalactopyranoside (IPTG).
   9005..9026    +  protein_bind   CAP binding site: CAP binding activates transcription in the presence of cAMP. E. coli catabolite activator protein
   9041..9071    +  promoter       lac promoter: promoter for the E. coli lac operon
   9079..9095    +  protein_bind   lac operator: The lac repressor binds to the lac operator to inhibit transcription in E. coli. This inhibition can be relieved by adding lactose or isopropyl-β-D-thiogalactopyranoside (IPTG). lac repressor encoded by lacI
   9140..9158    +  promoter       T3 promoter: promoter for bacteriophage T3 RNA polymerase
