[The description below was written by a language model from this plasmid's Addgene catalogue record and pLannotate feature annotations shown in this document.]
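Description:
TFORF2016 is a lentiviral mammalian expression plasmid built on the pLX_TRC317 backbone, carrying the human transcription factor PITX2 as an open reading frame under the constitutive EF-1α promoter. It belongs to a barcoded transcription factor ORF collection in which each construct carries a unique 24-bp barcode, so that individual factors can be identified by sequencing in pooled overexpression screens. The barcode is not annotated in the feature table, although it presumably lies in the short region between the ORF and the WPRE, where only a small U6 promoter fragment is called. The synthesized ORF is recorded as corresponding to several PITX2 transcript accessions.

The viral cassette has a third-generation, self-inactivating layout. An RSV promoter drives a truncated HIV-1 5' LTR, followed by the Ψ packaging signal with a partial gag sequence and the RRE for Rev-dependent export of the genomic RNA. A cPPT/CTS element is included to aid nuclear import, and a ΔU3 3' LTR silences LTR promoter activity after integration. Upstream of the EF-1α–PITX2 unit, an SV40 early promoter drives puromycin N-acetyltransferase for selection of transduced cells. A WPRE downstream of the ORF enhances transcript stability and expression, and an SV40 polyadenylation signal follows the 3' LTR.

In bacteria the plasmid is maintained through a high-copy ColE1/pUC-type origin and ampicillin resistance. The backbone also carries an f1 origin and residual lac, T7 and T3 elements. The depositor notes that the plasmid can recombine, which is a common issue with LTR-containing vectors. The sequenced record of 9,181 nt is consistent with the stated backbone and insert sizes.
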