Addgene plasmid #142309: TFORF2016
Purpose: Lentiviral vector for overexpressing transcription factor ORFs with unique 24-bp barcodes. Barcodes facilitate identification of transcription factors in pooled screens.
Depositing lab: Feng Zhang. Depositing organization: Broad Institute. Publication: A transcription factor atlas of directed differentiation. Joung J, Ma S, Tay T, Geiger-Schuller KR, Kirchgatterer PC, Verdine VK, Guo B, Arias-Garcia MA, Allen WE, Singh A, Kuksenko O, Abudayyeh OO, Gootenberg JS, Fu Z, Macrae RK, Buenrostro JD, Regev A, Zhang F. Cell. 2023 Jan 5;186(1):209-229.e26. doi: 10.1016/j.cell.2022.11.026. PubMed 36608654.
Backbone
  Vector backbone: pLX_TRC317
  Backbone manufacturer: Broad Institute Genetic Perturbation Platform
  Backbone size w/o insert (bp): 8264
  Vector type: Mammalian Expression, Lentiviral
  Selectable markers: Puromycin
Growth in bacteria
  Bacterial resistance: Ampicillin, 100 μg/mL
  Growth temperature: 37°C
  Growth strain: NEB Stable
  Copy number: High Copy
Gene/Insert
  Gene/Insert name: PITX2
  Species: H. sapiens (human)
  Insert size (bp): 917
  Entrez Gene: PITX2 (a.k.a. ARP1, ASGD4, Brx1, IDG2, IGDS, IGDS2, IHG2, IRID2, Otlx2, PTX2, RGS, RIEG, RIEG1, RS)
  Promoter: EF1a
  Cloning method: Unknown
  Sequencing primers: 5′ GGGTGGAGACTGAAGTTAGGCCAG; 3′ CACATAGCGTAAAAGGAGCAACATAG
Terms and licenses: Academic/Nonprofit Terms; Industry Terms: Not Available to Industry
Depositor comments: NM_153427,NM_001204399,XM_011532027,ENST00000355080,ENST00000616641 . The transcription factor ORF portion of this plasmid was synthesized by Genewiz. Please test multiple small colonies in case of plasmid recombination. To make this collection available in a timely manner, a portion of this collection was not fully sequenced by Addgene. If an Addgene verified full plasmid sequence is not available, please contact us prior to placing an order to request the full sequence.
How to cite: TFORF2016 was a gift from Feng Zhang (Addgene plasmid # 142309 ; http://n2t.net/addgene:142309 ; RRID:Addgene_142309)
