>Addgene plasmid #142309 | TFORF2016 | depositor partial sequence | sequence record 279065 | Insert
ACCGCCACCATGGAGACCAACTGCCGCAAACTGGTGTCGGCGTGTGTGCAATTAGAGAAAGATAAAAGCC
AGCAGGGGAAGAATGAGGACGTGGGCGCCGAGGACCCGTCTAAGAAGAAGCGGCAAAGGCGGCAGCGGAC
TCACTTTACCAGCCAGCAGCTCCAGGAGCTGGAGGCCACTTTCCAGAGGAACCGCTACCCGGACATGTCC
ACACGCGAAGAAATCGCTGTGTGGACCAACCTTACGGAAGCCCGAGTCCGGGTTTGGTTCAAGAATCGTC
GGGCCAAATGGAGAAAGAGGGAGCGCAACCAGCAGGCCGAGCTATGCAAGAATGGCTTCGGGCCGCAGTT
CAATGGGCTCATGCAGCCCTACGACGACATGTACCCAGGCTATTCCTACAACAACTGGGCCGCCAAGGGC
CTTACATCCGCCTCCCTATCCACCAAGAGCTTCCCCTTCTTCAACTCTATGAACGTCAACCCCCTGTCAT
CACAGAGCATGTTTTCCCCACCCAACTCTATCTCGTCCATGAGCATGTCGTCCAGCATGGTGCCCTCAGC
AGTGACAGGCGTCCCGGGCTCCAGTCTCAACAGCCTGAATAACTTGAACAACCTGAGTAGCCCGTCGCTG
AATTCCGCGGTGCCGACGCCTGCCTGTCCTTACGCGCCGCCGACTCCTCCGTATGTTTATAGGGACACGT
GTAACTCGAGCCTGGCCAGCCTGAGACTGAAAGCAAAGCAGCACTCCAGCTTCGGCTACGCCAGCGTGCA
GAACCCGGCCTCCAACCTGAGTGCTTGCCAGTATGCAGTGGACCGGCCCGTGTAGTAATGAACTAGTCCG
TAACTTGAAAGTATTTCGATTTCTTGGCTTTATATATCTTGTGGAAAGGACGAGTTTCGGCTCCTCCCTA
GGTCATC
