>Addgene plasmid #142309 | TFORF2016 | depositor partial sequence | sequence record 279066 | Barcode
GTTTCGGCTCCTCCCTAGGTCATC
